>Addgene plasmid #245649 | pICSL12063 | addgene full sequence | sequence record 495390 | Addgene NGS Result
TTGAGATCCTTTTTTTCTGCGCGTAATCTGCTGCTTGCAAACAAAAAAACCACCGCTACCAGCGGTGGTT
TGTTTGCCGGATCAAGAGCTACCAACTCTTTTTCCGAAGGTAACTGGCTTCAGCAGAGCGCAGATACCAA
ATACTGTTCTTCTAGTGTAGCCGTAGTTAGGCCACCACTTCAAGAACTCTGTAGCACCGCCTACATACCT
CGCTCTGCTAATCCTGTTACCAGTGGCTGCTGCCAGTGGCGATAAGTCGTGTCTTACCGGGTTGGACTCA
AGACGATAGTTACCGGATAAGGCGCAGCGGTCGGGCTGAACGGGGGGTTCGTGCACACAGCCCAGCTTGG
AGCGAACGACCTACACCGAACTGAGATACCTACAGCGTGAGCTATGAGAAAGCGCCACGCTTCCCGAAGG
GAGAAAGGCGGACAGGTATCCGGTAAGCGGCAGGGTCGGAACAGGAGAGCGCACGAGGGAGCTTCCAGGG
GGAAACGCCTGGTATCTTTATAGTCCTGTCGGGTTTCGCCACCTCTGACTTGAGCGTCGATTTTTGTGAT
GCTCGTCAGGGGGGCGGAGCCTATGGAAAAACGCCAGCAACGCGGCCTTTTTACGGTTCCTGGCCTTTTG
CTGGCCTTTTGCTCACATGTTCTTTCCTGCGTTATCCCCTGATTCTGTGGATAACCGTATTACCGCCTTT
GAGTGAGCTGATACCGCTCGCCGCAGCCGAACGACCGAGCGCAGCGAGTCAGTGAGCGAGGAAGCGGAAG
AGCGCCCAATACGCAAACCGCCTCTCCCCGCGCGTTGGCCGATTCATTAATCACTCTGTGGTCTCAGGAG
TCGACAAAATTTAGAACGAACTTAATTATGATCTCAAATACATTGATACATATCTCATCTAGATCTAGGT
TATCATTATGTAAGAAAGTTTTGACGAATATGGCACGACAAAATGGCTAGACTCGATGTAATTGGTATCT
CAACTCAACATTATACTTATACCAAACATTAGTTAGACAAAATTTAAACAACTATTTTTTATGTATGCAA
GAGTCAGCATATGTATAATTGATTCAGAATCGTTTTGACGAGTTCGGATGTAGTAGTAGCCATTATTTAA
TGTACATACTAATCGTGAATAGTGAATATGATGAAACATTGTATCTTATTGTATAAATATCCATAAACAC
ATCATGAAAGACACTTTCTTTCACGGTCTGAATTAATTATGATACAATTCTAATAGAAAACGAATTAAAT
TACGTTGAATTGTATGAAATCTAATTGAACAAGCCAACCACGACGACGACTAACGTTGCCTGGATTGACT
CGGTTTAAGTTAACCACTAAAAAAACGGAGCTGTCATGTAACACGCGGATCGAGCAGGTCACAGTCATGA
AGCCATCAAAGCAAAAGAACTAATCCAAGGGCTGAGATGATTAATTAGTTTAAAAATTAGTTAACACGAG
GGAAAAGGCTGTCTGACAGCCAGGTCACGTTATCTTTACCTGTGGTCGAAATGATTCGTGTCTGTCGATT
TTAATTATTTTTTTGAAAGGCCGAAAATAAAGTTGTAAGAGATAAACCCGCCTATATAAATTCATATATT
TTCCTCTCCGCTTTGAATACTAAAGTCAGTGTGAAGTGTTTAAAGGAAAAAGCTTTGGAAGAAGCAAAAA
TCTTCTAACTAATGTGAGACCACGAAGTGGCTCTTCAGTGGACGAAAGGGCCTCGTGATACGCCTATTTT
TATAGGTTAATGTCATGATAATAATGGTTTCTTAGACGTCAGGTGGCACTTTTCGGGGAAATGTGCGCGG
AACCCCTATTTGTTTATTTTTCTAAATACATTCAAATATGTATCCGCTCATGAGACAATAACCCTGATAA
ATGCTTCAATAATATTGAAAAAGGAAGAGTATGCGCTCACGCAACTGGTCCAGAACCTTGACCGAACGCA
GCGGTGGTAACGGCGCAGTGGCGGTTTTCATGGCTTGTTATGACTGTTTTTTTTTGGGGTACAGTCTATG
CCTCGGGCATCCAAGCAGCAAGCGCGTTACGCCGTGGGTCGATGTTTGATGTTATGGAGCAGCAACGATG
TTACGCAGCAGGGCAGTCGCCCTAAAACAAAGTTAAACATCATGAGGGAAGCGGTGATCGCCGAAGTATC
GACTCAACTATCAGAGGTAGTTGGCGTCATCGAGCGCCATCTCGAACCGACGTTGCTGGCCGTACATTTG
TACGGCTCCGCAGTGGATGGCGGCCTGAAGCCACACAGCGATATTGATTTGCTGGTTACGGTGACCGTAA
GGCTTGATGAAACAACGCGGCGAGCTTTGATCAACGACCTTTTGGAAACTTCGGCTTCCCCTGGAGAGAG
CGAGATTCTCCGCGCTGTAGAAGTCACCATTGTTGTGCACGACGACATCATTCCGTGGCGTTATCCAGCT
AAGCGCGAACTGCAATTTGGAGAATGGCAGCGCAATGACATTCTTGCAGGTATCTTCGAGCCAGCCACGA
TCGACATTGATCTGGCTATCTTGCTGACAAAAGCAAGAGAACATAGCGTTGCCTTGGTAGGTCCAGCGGC
GGAGGAACTCTTTGATCCGGTTCCTGAACAGGATCTATTTGAGGCGCTAAATGAAACCTTAACGCTATGG
AACTCGCCGCCCGACTGGGCTGGCGATGAGCGAAATGTAGTGCTTACGTTGTCCCGCATTTGGTACAGCG
CAGTAACCGGCAAAATCGCGCCGAAGGATGTCGCTGCCGACTGGGCAATGGAGCGCCTGCCGGCCCAGTA
TCAGCCCGTCATACTTGAAGCTAGACAGGCTTATCTTGGACAAGAAGAAGATCGCTTGGCCTCGCGCGCA
GATCAGTTGGAAGAATTTGTCCATTACGTAAAAGGCGAGATCACCAAGGTAGTCGGCAAATAACTGTCAG
ACCAAGTTTACTCATATATACTTTAGATTGATTTAAAACTTCATTTTTAATTTAAAAGGATCTAGGTGAA
GATCCTTTTTGATAATCTCATGACCAAAATCCCTTAACGTGAGTTTTCGTTCCACTGAGCGTCAGACCCC
GTAGAAAAGATCAAAGGATCTTC
Features (pLannotate 1.2.2; 6 found; start..end, strand, type, name):
      1..589     +  rep_origin     ori: high-copy-number ColE1/pMB1/pBR322/pUC origin of replication
    772..821     +  CDS            lacI (fragment): lac repressor; lacI; The lac repressor binds to the lac operator to inhibit transcription in E. coli. This inhibition can be relieved by adding lactose or isopropyl-β-D-thiogalactopyranoside (IPTG).
   1816..1920    +  promoter       AmpR promoter: bla
   1911..1991    -  CDS            int (fragment): INT2_ECOLX - Protein inferred from homology: Swiss-Prot protein existence level 3. Putative integrase believed to be involved in the insertion of antibiotic resistance genes into plasmids and transposons. From Escherichia coli.
   2079..2135    +  CDS            GmR (fragment): gentamycin acetyltransferase; aacC1; confers resistance to gentamycin
   2142..2930    +  CDS            aadA: S3AD_ECOLX - Experimental evidence at protein level: Swiss-Prot protein existence level 1. Mediates bacterial resistance to the antibiotics streptomycin and spectinomycin. From Escherichia coli.
