[The description below was written by a language model from this plasmid's Addgene catalogue record and pLannotate feature annotations shown in this document.]
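Description:
pICSL12063 is a Level 0 Golden Gate (MoClo) part plasmid built in the pICH41295 acceptor backbone and classed as a synthetic biology vector. It is maintained in E. coli from a high-copy ColE1/pUC-type origin and selected with spectinomycin. The annotated aadA gene provides this resistance and lies downstream of an AmpR (bla) promoter. The short lacI, integrase and gentamicin acetyltransferase matches in the feature table are fragments, most likely remnants of the backbone and the resistance cassette's origin rather than functional genes. The sequenced plasmid is 3,103 nt, which fits the listed backbone of about 2.25 kb plus the 858 bp insert.

The payload is a combined promoter and 5′ untranslated region module named Act2 + SSU301 Leader, recorded as a synthetic sequence. The automated annotation did not label the insert. By elimination it probably occupies the unannotated stretch between the lacI fragment and the AmpR promoter, although the record does not give its coordinates. Internal BsaI and BpiI sites were removed by point mutation so that the part is compatible with Type IIS assembly. The part is defined by GGAG and AATG fusion overhangs, which in the MoClo syntax mark the promoter-plus-5′UTR position and end at the start codon of the following coding part. The record lists the BsaI cloning sites as destroyed during cloning.

The plasmid serves as a standard parts-library component. The module is combined with coding sequence, tag and terminator Level 0 parts in a one-pot Golden Gate reaction to build Level 1 transcription units. The record does not name a source organism or an intended expression host for the promoter.
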