Addgene plasmid #245649: pICSL12063
Purpose: Level 0 Golden Gate part Act2 +SSU301 Leader promoter, GGAG - AATG
Depositing lab: Mark Youles. Depositing organization: Sainsbury Laboratory, Norwich.
Backbone
  Vector backbone: pICH41295
  Backbone size w/o insert (bp): 2249
  Vector type: Synthetic Biology
Growth in bacteria
  Bacterial resistance: Spectinomycin, 50 μg/mL
  Growth temperature: 37°C
  Growth strain: DH5alpha
  Copy number: High Copy
Gene/Insert
  Gene/Insert name: Act2 +SSU301 Leader promoter
  Species: Synthetic
  Insert size (bp): 858
  Mutation: BsaI/BpiI sites removed by point-mutation
  Cloning method: Restriction Enzyme; 5′ cloning site BsaI (destroyed during cloning); 3′ cloning site BsaI (destroyed during cloning)
  Sequencing primers: 5′ TCACATGTTCTTTCCTGCG; 3′ GTCTCATGAGCGGATACATATTTGAATG
Terms and licenses: Academic/Nonprofit Terms; Industry Terms: Not Available to Industry
Depositor comments: Level 0 promoter + 5' untranslated region module used for GoldenGate assemblies using the MoClo overhang syntax
How to cite: pICSL12063 was a gift from Mark Youles (Addgene plasmid # 245649 ; http://n2t.net/addgene:245649 ; RRID:Addgene_245649)
